>Addgene plasmid #48317 | pET His6 MBP TEV co-transformation cloning vector (13K-C) | depositor full sequence | sequence record 69799 | Full Sequence
GCGTTGCGCTCACTGCCCGCTTTCCAGTCGGGAAACCTGTCGTGCCAGCTGCATTAATGAATCGGCCAAC
GCGCGGGGAGAGGCGGTTTGCGTATTGGGCGCCAGGGTGGTTTTTCTTTTCACCAGTGAGACGGGCAACA
GCTGATTGCCCTTCACCGCCTGGCCCTGAGAGAGTTGCAGCAAGCGGTCCACGCTGGTTTGCCCCAGCAG
GCGAAAATCCTGTTTGATGGTGGTTAACGGCGGGATATAACATGAGCTGTCTTCGGTATCGTCGTATCCC
ACTACCGAGATGTCCGCACCAACGCGCAGCCCGGACTCGGTAATGGCGCGCATTGCGCCCAGCGCCATCT
GATCGTTGGCAACCAGCATCGCAGTGGGAACGATGCCCTCATTCAGCATTTGCATGGTTTGTTGAAAACC
GGACATGGCACTCCAGTCGCCTTCCCGTTCCGCTATCGGCTGAATTTGATTGCGAGTGAGATATTTATGC
CAGCCAGCCAGACGCAGACGCGCCGAGACAGAACTTAATGGGCCCGCTAACAGCGCGATTTGCTGGTGAC
CCAATGCGACCAGATGCTCCACGCCCAGTCGCGTACCGTCTTCATGGGAGAAAATAATACTGTTGATGGG
TGTCTGGTCAGAGACATCAAGAAATAACGCCGGAACATTAGTGCAGGCAGCTTCCACAGCAATGGCATCC
TGGTCATCCAGCGGATAGTTAATGATCAGCCCACTGACGCGTTGCGCGAGAAGATTGTGCACCGCCGCTT
TACAGGCTTCGACGCCGCTTCGTTCTACCATCGACACCACCACGCTGGCACCCAGTTGATCGGCGCGAGA
TTTAATCGCCGCGACAATTTGCGACGGCGCGTGCAGGGCCAGACTGGAGGTGGCAACGCCAATCAGCAAC
GACTGTTTGCCCGCCAGTTGTTGTGCCACGCGGTTGGGAATGTAATTCAGCTCCGCCATCGCCGCTTCCA
CTTTTTCCCGCGTTTTCGCAGAAACGTGGCTGGCCTGGTTCACCACGCGGGAAACGGTCTGATAAGAGAC
ACCGGCATACTCTGCGACATCGTATAACGTTACTGGTTTCACATTCACCACCCTGAATTGACTCTCTTCC
GGGCGCTATCATGCCATACCGCGAAAGGTTTTGCGCCATTCGATGGTGTCCGGGATCTCGACGCTCTCCC
TTATGCGACTCCTGCATTAGGAAATTAATACGACTCACTATAGGGAGACCACAACGGTTTCCCTCTAGTG
CCGGCTCCGGAGAGCTCTTTAATTAAGCGGCCGCCCTGCAGGACTCGAGTTCTAGAAATAATTTTGTTTA
ACTTTAATAAGGAGATATACATATGAAATCTTCTCACCATCACCATCACCATGGTTCTTCTATGAAAATC
GAAGAAGGTAAACTGGTAATCTGGATTAACGGCGATAAAGGCTATAACGGTCTCGCTGAAGTCGGTAAGA
AATTCGAGAAAGATACCGGAATTAAAGTCACCGTTGAGCATCCGGATAAACTGGAAGAGAAATTCCCACA
GGTTGCGGCAACTGGCGATGGCCCTGACATTATCTTCTGGGCACACGACCGCTTTGGTGGCTACGCTCAA
TCTGGCCTGTTGGCTGAAATCACCCCGGACAAAGCGTTCCAGGACAAGCTGTATCCGTTTACCTGGGATG
CCGTACGTTACAACGGCAAGCTGATTGCTTACCCGATCGCTGTTGAAGCGTTATCGCTGATTTATAACAA
AGATCTGCTGCCGAACCCGCCAAAAACCTGGGAAGAGATCCCGGCGCTGGATAAAGAACTGAAAGCGAAA
GGTAAGAGCGCGCTGATGTTCAACCTGCAAGAACCGTACTTCACCTGGCCGCTGATTGCTGCTGACGGGG
GTTATGCGTTCAAGTATGAAAACGGCAAGTACGACATTAAAGACGTGGGCGTGGATAACGCTGGCGCGAA
AGCGGGTCTGACCTTCCTGGTTGACCTGATTAAAAACAAACACATGAATGCAGACACCGATTACTCCATC
GCAGAAGCTGCCTTTAATAAAGGCGAAACAGCGATGACCATCAACGGCCCGTGGGCATGGTCCAACATCG
ACACCAGCAAAGTGAATTATGGTGTAACGGTACTGCCGACCTTCAAGGGTCAACCATCCAAACCGTTCGT
TGGCGTGCTGAGCGCAGGTATTAACGCCGCCAGTCCGAACAAAGAGCTGGCAAAAGAGTTCCTCGAAAAC
TATCTGCTGACTGATGAAGGTCTGGAAGCGGTTAATAAAGACAAACCGCTGGGTGCCGTAGCGCTGAAGT
CTTACGAGGAAGAGTTGGCGAAAGATCCACGTATTGCCGCCACTATGGAAAACGCCCAGAAAGGTGAAAT
CATGCCGAACATCCCGCAGATGTCCGCTTTCTGGTATGCCGTGCGTACTGCGGTGATCAACGCCGCCAGC
GGTCGTCAGACTGTCGATGAAGCCCTGAAAGACGCGCAGACTAATTCGAGCTCGAACAACAACAACAATA
ACAATAACAACAACCTCGGGATCGAGGAAAACCTGTACTTCCAATCCAATATTGGAAGTGGATAACGGAT
CCGCGATCGCGGCGCGCCACCTGGTGGCCGGCCGGTACCACGCGTGCGCGCTGATCCGGCTGCTAACAAA
GCCCGAAAGGAAGCTGAGTTGGCTGCTGCCACCGCTGAGCAATAACTAGCATAACCCCTTGGGGCCTCTA
AACGGGTCTTGAGGGGTTTTTTGCTGAAACCTCAGGCATTTGAGAAGCACACGGTCACACTGCTTCCGGT
AGTCAATAAACCGGTAAACCAGCAATAGACATAAGCGGCTATTTAACGACCCTGCCCTGAACCGACGACA
AGCTGACGACCGGGTCTCCGCAAGTGGCACTTTTCGGGGAAATGTGCGCGGAACCCCTATTTGTTTATTT
TTCTAAATACATTCAAATATGTATCCGCTCATGAATTAATTCTTAGAAAAACTCATCGAGCATCAAATGA
AACTGCAATTTATTCATATCAGGATTATCAATACCATATTTTTGAAAAAGCCGTTTCTGTAATGAAGGAG
AAAACTCACCGAGGCAGTTCCATAGGATGGCAAGATCCTGGTATCGGTCTGCGATTCCGACTCGTCCAAC
ATCAATACAACCTATTAATTTCCCCTCGTCAAAAATAAGGTTATCAAGTGAGAAATCACCATGAGTGACG
ACTGAATCCGGTGAGAATGGCAAAAGTTTATGCATTTCTTTCCAGACTTGTTCAACAGGCCAGCCATTAC
GCTCGTCATCAAAATCACTCGCATCAACCAAACCGTTATTCATTCGTGATTGCGCCTGAGCGAGACGAAA
TACGCGGTCGCTGTTAAAAGGACAATTACAAACAGGAATCGAATGCAACCGGCGCAGGAACACTGCCAGC
GCATCAACTATATTTTCACCTGAATCAGGATATTCTTCTAATACCTGGAATGCTGTTTTCCCGGGGATCG
CAGTGGTGAGTAACCATGCATCATCAGGAGTACGGATAAAATGCTTGATGGTCGGAAGAGGCATAAATTC
CGTCAGCCAGTTTAGTCTGACCATCTCATCTGTAACATCATTGGCAACGCTACCTTTGCCATGTTTCAGA
AACAACTCTGGCGCATCGGGCTTCCCATACAATCGATAGATTGTCGCACCTGATTGCCCGACATTATCGC
GAGCCCATTTATACCCATATAAATCAGCATCCATGTTGGAATTTAATCGCGGCCTAGAGCAAGACGTTTC
CCGTTGAATATGGCTCATACTCTTCCTTTTTCATTATTATTGAAGCATTTATCAGGGTTATTGTCTCATG
AGCGGATACATATTTGAATGTATTTAGAAAAATAAACAAATAGGCATGCTAGCGCAGAAACGTCCTAGAA
GATGCCAGGAGGATACTTAGCAGAGAGACAATAAGGCCGGAGCGAAGCCGTTTTTCCATAGGCTCCGCCC
CCCTGACGAACATCACGAAATCTGACGCTCAAATCAGTGGTGGCGAAACCCGACAGGACTATAAAGATAC
CAGGCGTTTCCCCCTGATGGCTCCCTCTTGCGCTCTCCTGTTCCCGTCCTGCGGCGTCCGTGTTGTGGTG
GAGGCTTTACCCAAATCACCACGTCCCGTTCCGTGTAGACAGTTCGCTCCAAGCTGGGCTGTGTGCAAGA
ACCCCCCGTTCAGCCCGACTGCTGCGCCTTATCCGGTAACTATCATCTTGAGTCCAACCCGGAAAGACAC
GACAAAACGCCACTGGCAGCAGCCATTGGTAACTGAGAATTAGTGGATTTAGTTATCGAGAGTCTTGAAG
TGGTGGCCTAACAGAGGCTACACTGAAAGGACAGTATTTGGTATCTGCGCTCCACTAAAGCCAGTTACCA
GGTTAAGCAGTTCCCCAACTGACTTAACCTTCGATCAAACCGCCTCCCCAGGCGGTTTTTTCGTTTACAG
AGCAGGAGATTACGACGATCGTAAAAGGATCTCAAGAAGATCCTTTACGGATTCCCGACACCATCACTCT
TGATTTCAGTGCAATTTATCTCTTCAAATGTAGCACCTGAAGTCAGCCCCATACGATATAAGTTGTAATT
CTCATGTTAGTCATGCCCCGCGCCCACCGGAAGGAGCTGACTGGGTTGAAGGCTCTCAAGGGCATCGGTC
GAGATCCCGGTGCCTAATGAGTGAGCTAACTTACATTAATT
Features (pLannotate 1.2.2; 16 found; start..end, strand, type, name):
     10..1092    -  CDS            lacI: lac repressor; lacI; The lac repressor binds to the lac operator to inhibit transcription in E. coli. This inhibition can be relieved by adding lactose or isopropyl-β-D-thiogalactopyranoside (IPTG).
   1093..1170    -  promoter       lacI promoter: lacI
   1178..1213    -  CDS            TcR (fragment): tetracycline efflux protein; tet; confers resistance to tetracycline
   1216..1234    +  promoter       T7 promoter: promoter for bacteriophage T7 RNA polymerase
   1323..1345    +  RBS            RBS: efficient ribosome binding site from bacteriophage T7 gene 10 (Olins and Rangwala, 1989)
   1365..1382    +  CDS            6xHis: 6xHis affinity tag
   1392..2492    +  CDS            MBP: maltose binding protein from E. coli; malE (mutated); This version of the gene does not encode a signal sequence, so MBP will remain in the cytosol.
   2547..2563    +  CDS            TEV site (fragment): tobacco etch virus (TEV) protease recognition and cleavage site
   2649..2698    +  CDS            SET1 (fragment): solubility-enhancement tag derived from T7 phage gene 10B
   2706..2753    +  terminator     T7 terminator: transcription terminator for bacteriophage T7 RNA polymerase
   2917..2974    +  promoter       AmpR promoter (fragment): bla
   2983..3798    -  CDS            KanR: aminoglycoside phosphotransferase; aph(3')-Ia; confers resistance to kanamycin in bacteria or G418 (Geneticin®) in eukaryotes
   3799..3890    -  promoter       AmpR promoter: bla
   3908..4543    -  rep_origin     ColA ori: Plasmids containing the ColA origin of replication can be propagated in E. coli cells that contain additional plasmids with compatible origins.
   4628..4692    -  CDS            TcR (fragment): tetracycline efflux protein; tet; confers resistance to tetracycline
   4707..4728    -  protein_bind   CAP binding site: CAP binding activates transcription in the presence of cAMP. E. coli catabolite activator protein
