[The description below was written by a language model from this plasmid's Addgene catalogue record and pLannotate feature annotations shown in this document.]
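Description:
pET His6 MBP TEV co-transformation cloning vector (13K-C) is an empty 4,731 bp bacterial expression backbone of the pET family, modelled on the Duet co-expression system and intended for ligation-independent cloning (LIC) of an open reading frame. It replicates in E. coli from a ColA origin, is listed as low copy, and is selected with kanamycin through an aminoglycoside phosphotransferase gene. Because ColA is compatible with other common replicons, the plasmid can coexist in one cell with partner vectors from the same collection: the 13S series (CDF origin, spectinomycin resistance) and the 2-series transfer vectors (ColE1 origin, ampicillin resistance).

The expression cassette runs from a T7 promoter and the phage T7 gene 10 ribosome binding site into an N-terminal 6xHis tag. This is followed by a signal-sequence-less maltose binding protein, which stays cytosolic, and then a TEV protease recognition site, with a T7 terminator downstream. The gene of interest is inserted after the TEV site at the LIC junction, which is opened by SspI linearisation. The product is therefore a His6-MBP fusion suited to affinity purification and improved solubility, and the tag can be removed with TEV protease. A plasmid-borne lacI gene with its own promoter supplies lac repressor, consistent with IPTG-inducible expression in hosts that provide T7 RNA polymerase, although no lac operator is annotated in the feature table. The short TcR, SET1 and AmpR promoter fragments appear to be backbone remnants rather than functional parts.

The 13-series places each subunit of a complex on its own plasmid. According to the depositor, the vectors were optimised so that co-transformed genes express at roughly equal levels in double or triple combinations, with polycistronic expression via the 2-series vectors as a fallback.
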