Addgene plasmid #48317: pET His6 MBP TEV co-transformation cloning vector (13K-C)
Purpose: (Empty Backbone)
Depositing lab: Scott Gradia. Depositing organization: University of California, Berkeley.
Backbone
  Vector backbone: pET
  Backbone size (bp): 4731
  Vector type: Bacterial Expression
  Tag / fusion protein: His6 (N terminal on backbone); MBP (N terminal on backbone)
Growth in bacteria
  Bacterial resistance: Kanamycin, 50 μg/mL
  Growth temperature: 37°C
  Growth strain: XL1 Blue
  Copy number: Low Copy
Gene/Insert
  Gene/Insert name: None
Terms and licenses: Academic/Nonprofit Terms; Industry Terms: Not Available to Industry
Depositor comments: This plasmid is an empty vector to be used with a LIC cloning protocol. It has a TEV cleavable His6-MBP fusion tag on the N-terminus and a Kan resistance. To clone into this vector, add LIC fusion tags to the 5' end of your PCR primers. Forward - 5'TACTTCCAATCCAATGCA3' Reverse - 5'TTATCCACTTCCAATGTTATTA3' Linearize the plasmid with SspI and gel purify. When digesting the DNA with T4 polymerase for LIC, use dCTP for insert and dGTP for vector. The 13-series vectors were designed to enable rapid cloning for a co-expression system. Vectors are based on Novagen's Duet system. Each gene is expressed on its own vector, which has been optimized so that each gene expresses at approximately equal levels. The 13-series vectors are all compatible with 2-series transfer vectors, so if cotransformation fails, there is a readily available backup in polycistronic expression. 13S CDF origin SpecR13K ColA origin KanR2-series transfer ColE1 origin AmpR13S vectors must be cotransformed with a 2-series vector for optimal expression (that is, the presence of an empty 2A-T vector enhances expression of a gene in 13S). For triple expressions, the proteins all seem to express at approximately equal levels. Genes in the CDF vector consistently express at very slightly lower levels, so if you're trying to pull down stoichiometric complexes, it's probably best to put His6-fusion protein in this vector. More information on this vector can be found through http://qb3.berkeley.edu/qb3/macrolab/
How to cite: pET His6 MBP TEV co-transformation cloning vector (13K-C) was a gift from Scott Gradia (Addgene plasmid # 48317 ; http://n2t.net/addgene:48317 ; RRID:Addgene_48317)
