>Addgene plasmid #48317 | pET His6 MBP TEV co-transformation cloning vector (13K-C) | addgene partial sequence | sequence record 71663 | LacI-R 5'-GGCATACTCTGCGACATCGT-3'
CATTCACCACCCTGAATTGACTCTCTTCCGGGCGCTATCATGCCATACCGCGAAAGGTTTTGCGCCATTC
GATGGTGTCCGGGATCTCGACGCTCTCCCTTATGCGACTCCTGCATTAGGAAATTAATACGACTCACTAT
AGGGAGACCACAACGGTTTCCCTCTAGTGCCGGCTCCGGAGAGCTCTTTAATTAAGCGGCCGCCCTGCAG
GACTCGAGTTCTAGAAATAATTTTGTTTAACTTTAATAAGGAGATATACATATGAAATCTTCTCACCATC
ACCATCACCATGGTTCTTCTATGAAAATCGAAGAAGGTAAACTGGTAATCTGGATTAACGGCGATAAAGG
CTATAACGGTCTCGCTGAAGTCGGTAAGAAATTCGAGAAAGATACCGGAATTAAAGTCACCGTTGAGCAT
CCGGATAAACTGGAAGAGAAATTCCCACAGGTTGCGGCAACTGGCGATGGCCCTGACATTATCTTCTGGG
CACACGACCGCTTTGGTGGCTACGCTCAATCTGGCCTGTTGGCTGAAATCACCCCGGACAAAGCGTTCCA
GGACAAGCTGTATCCGTTTACCTGGGATGCCGTACGTTACAACGGCAAGCTGATTGCTTACCCGATCGCT
GTTGAAGCGTTATCGCTGATTTATAACAAAGATCTGCTGCCGAACCCGCCAAAAACCTGGGAAGAGATCC
CGGCGCTGGATAAAGAACTGAAAGCGAAAGGTAAGAGCGCGCTGATGTTCAACCTGCAAGAACCGTACTT
CACCTGGCCGCTGATTGCTGCTGACGGGGGTTATGCGTTCAAGTATGAAAACGGCAAGTACGACATTAAA
GACGTGGGCGTGGATAACGCTGGCGCGAAAGCGGGTCTGACCTTCCTGGTTGACCTGATTAAAAACAAAC
ACATGAATGCAGACACCGATTACTCCATCGCAGAAGCTGCCTTTAATAAAGGCGAAACAGCGATGACCAT
CAACGGCCCGTGGGCATGGTCCAACATCGACACCAGCAAAGTGAATTATGGTGTAACGGTACTGCCGACC
TTCAAGGGTCAACCATCCAAACCGTTCGTTGGCGT
