>Addgene plasmid #48317 | pET His6 MBP TEV co-transformation cloning vector (13K-C) | addgene partial sequence | sequence record 71665 | T7term 5'-GCTAGTTATTGCTCAGCGG-3'
AGCTTCCTTTCGGGCTTTGTTAGCAGCCGGATCAGCGCGCACGCGTGGTACCGGCCGGCCACCAGGTGGC
GCGCCGCGATCGCGGATCCGTTATCCACTTCCAATATTGGATTGGAAGTACAGGTTTTCCTCGATCCCGA
GGTTGTTGTTATTGTTATTGTTGTTGTTGTTCGAGCTCGAATTAGTCTGCGCGTCTTTCAGGGCTTCATC
GACAGTCTGACGACCGCTGGCGGCGTTGATCACCGCAGTACGCACGGCATACCAGAAAGCGGACATCTGC
GGGATGTTCGGCATGATTTCACCTTTCTGGGCGTTTTCCATAGTGGCGGCAATACGTGGATCTTTCGCCA
ACTCTTCCTCGTAAGACTTCAGCGCTACGGCACCCAGCGGTTTGTCTTTATTAACCGCTTCCAGACCTTC
ATCAGTCAGCAGATAGTTTTCGAGGAACTCTTTTGCCAGCTCTTTGTTCGGACTGGCGGCGTTAATACCT
GCGCTCAGCACGCCAACGAACGGTTTGGATGGTTGACCCTTGAAGGTCGGCAGTACCGTTACACCATAAT
TCACTTTGCTGGTGTCGATGTTGGACCATGCCCACGGGCCGTTGATGGTCATCGCTGTTTCGCCTTTATT
AAAGGCAGCTTCTGCGATGGAGTAATCGGTGTCTGCATTCATGTGTTTGTTTTTAATCAGGTCAACCAGG
AAGGTCAGACCCGCTTTCGCGCCAGCGTTATCCACGCCCACGTCTTTAATGTCGTACTTGCCGTTTTCAT
ACTTGAACGCATAACCCCCGTCAGCAGCAATCAGCGGCCAGGTGAAGTACGGTTCTTGCAGGTTGAACAT
CAGCGCGCTCTTACCTTTCGCTTTCAGTTCTT
